# Supplementary material for: Disulfide-constrained peptide scaffolds enable a robust peptide-therapeutic discovery platform
Source: PLoS One. 2024 Mar 28;19(3):e0300135. doi: 10.1371/journal.pone.0300135 (PMC10977697; doi:10.1371/journal.pone.0300135)
Supplement: S2 File — (TXT) [file pone.0300135.s005.txt]

LOCUS       ss.pS2202d_g3DCP_STOP        5905 bp    DNA     circular     12-JAN-2024
DEFINITION  .
ACCESSION   urn.local...2j-h423uqm
KEYWORDS    .
SOURCE      
  ORGANISM  .
FEATURES             Location/Qualifiers
     misc_feature    7
                     /standard_name="The following is from pMAL-p2 and i"
     misc_feature    7
                     /standard_name="includes the lacIq gene"
     misc_feature    7
                     /standard_name="and the Ptac promoter with a signal
                     peptide"
     CDS             1534..2259
                     /standard_name="Comment"
     misc_feature    1534
                     /standard_name="Start secretion signal"
     misc_feature    1612
                     /standard_name="gD tag begins"
     misc_feature    1807
                     /standard_name="begin gene3"
     misc_feature    2260
                     /standard_name="end of gene III C-terminal moiety"
     misc_feature    2280
                     /standard_name="the following is base 1206 to 2066 of
                     pbr322 from NheI site"
     misc_feature    3143
                     /standard_name="add in F origin with BamHI sites:"
     misc_feature    3615
                     /standard_name="the following is base 2067 to 4363 of
                     pbr322"
ORIGIN      
        1 gaattcccga caccatcgaa tggtgcaaaa cctttcgcgg tatggcatga tagcgcccgg
       61 aagagagtca attcagggtg gtgaatgtga aaccagtaac gttatacgat gtcgcagagt
      121 atgccggtgt ctcttatcag accgtttccc gcgtggtgaa ccaggccagc cacgtttctg
      181 cgaaaacgcg ggaaaaagtg gaagcggcga tggcggagct gaattacatt cccaaccgcg
      241 tggcacaaca actggcgggc aaacagtcgt tgctgattgg cgttgccacc tccagtctgg
      301 ccctgcacgc gccgtcgcaa attgtcgcgg cgattaaatc tcgcgccgat caactgggtg
      361 ccagcgtggt ggtgtcgatg gtagaacgaa gcggcgtcga agcctgtaaa gcggcggtgc
      421 acaatcttct cgcgcaacgc gtcagtgggc tgatcattaa ctatccgctg gatgaccagg
      481 atgccattgc tgtggaagct gcctgcacta atgttccggc gttatttctt gatgtctctg
      541 accagacacc catcaacagt attattttct cccatgaaga cggtacgcga ctgggcgtgg
      601 agcatctggt cgcattgggt caccagcaaa tcgcgctgtt agcgggccca ttaagttctg
      661 tctcggcgcg tctgcgtctg gctggctggc ataaatatct cactcgcaat caaattcagc
      721 cgatagcgga acgggaaggc gactggagtg ccatgtccgg ttttcaacaa accatgcaaa
      781 tgctgaatga gggcatcgtt cccactgcga tgctggttgc caacgatcag atggcgctgg
      841 gcgcaatgcg cgccattacc gagtccgggc tgcgcgttgg tgcggatatc tcggtagtgg
      901 gatacgacga taccgaagac agctcatgtt atatcccgcc gttaaccacc atcaaacagg
      961 attttcgcct gctggggcaa accagcgtgg accgcttgct gcaactctct cagggccagg
     1021 cggtgaaggg caatcagctg ttgcccgtct cactggtgaa aagaaaaacc accctggcgc
     1081 ccaatacgca aaccgcctct ccccgcgcgt tggccgattc attaatgcag ctggcacgac
     1141 aggtttcccg actggaaagc gggcagtgag cgcaacgcaa ttaatgtgag ttagctcact
     1201 cattaggcac aattctcatg tttgacagct tatcatcgac tgcacggtgc accaatgctt
     1261 ctggcgtcag gcagccatcg gaagctgtgg tatggctgtg caggtcgtaa atcactgcat
     1321 aattcgtgtc gctcaaggcg cactcccgtt ctggataatg ttttttgcgc cgacatcata
     1381 acggttctgg caaatattct gaaatgagct gttgacaatt aatcatcggc tcgtataatg
     1441 tgtggaattg tgagcggata acaatttcac acaggaaaca gccagtccgt ttaggtgttt
     1501 tcacgagcac ttcaccaaca aggaccatag attatgaaaa taaaaacagg tgcacgcatc
     1561 ctcgcattat ccgcattaac gacgatgatg ttttccgcct cggcttatgc atccatggct
     1621 gatccgaacc gtttccgcgg taaggacctg ggcagcctcg agctgggcag cctcgagggc
     1681 tgctagtagt agtgcaaaca ggattctgat tgcctggcgg gctgcgtgtg ctagtagtag
     1741 tgcggcacac tagtcaccgt cacactagtc accgtctcca gcagtggcnn nnnnnnnnnn
     1801 nnnnnnnnnn nnnnnnnnnn nnnnnnnnnn nnnnnnnnnn nnnnnnnnnn nnnnnnnnnn
     1861 nnnnnnnnnn nnnnnnnnnn nnnnnnnnnn nnnnnnnnnn nnnnnnnnnn nnnnnnnnnn
     1921 nnnnnnnnnn nnnnnnntnn nnnnnnnnnn nnnnnnnnnn nnnnnnnnnn nnnnnnnnnt
     1981 nnnnnnnnnn nnnnnnnnnn nnnnnnnnnn nnnnnnnnnn nnnnnnnnnn nnnnnnnnnn
     2041 nnannnnnnn nnnnnnnnnn nnnnnnnnnn nnnnnnnncc tccctcaatc ggttgaatgt
     2101 cgcccttttg tctttagcgc tggtaaacca tatgaannnn nnnnnnnnnn nnnnnnnnnn
     2161 nnnnnnnnnn nnnnnnnnnn nnnnnnnnnn nnnnnnnnnn nnnnnnnnnn nnnnnnnnnn
     2221 nntnnnnnnn nnnnnnnnnn nnnnnnnnnn nnnnnnnnnn nnnnnnnnnn nnnnnnncta
     2281 gcgccgccct ataccttgtc tgcctccccg cgttgcgtcg cggtgcatgg agccgggcca
     2341 cctcgacctg aatggaagcc ggcggcacct cgctaacgga ttcaccactc caagaattgg
     2401 agccaatcaa ttcttgcgga gaactgtgaa tgcgcaaacc aacccttggc agaacatatc
     2461 catcgcgtcc gccatctcca gcagccgcac gcggcgcatc tcgggcagcg ttgggtcctg
     2521 gccacgggtg cgcatgatcg tgctcctgtc gttgaggacc cggctaggct ggcggggttg
     2581 ccttactggt tagcagaatg aatcaccgat acgcgagcga acgtgaagcg actgctgctg
     2641 caaaacgtct gcgacctgag caacaacatg aatggtcttc ggtttccgtg tttcgtaaag
     2701 tctggaaacg cggaagtcag cgccctgcac cattatgttc cggatctgca tcgcaggatg
     2761 ctgctggcta ccctgtggaa cacctacatc tgtattaacg aagcgctggc attgaccctg
     2821 agtgattttt ctctggtccc gccgcatcca taccgccagt tgtttaccct cacaacgttc
     2881 cagtaaccgg gcatgttcat catcagtaac ccgtatcgtg agcatcctct ctcgtttcat
     2941 cggtatcatt acccccatga acagaaattc ccccttacac ggaggcatca agtgaccaaa
     3001 caggaaaaaa ccgcccttaa catggcccgc tttatcagaa gccagacatt aacgcttctg
     3061 gagaaactca acgagctgga cgcggatgaa caggcagaca tctgtgaatc gcttcacgac
     3121 cacgctgatg agctttaccg caggatccgg aaattgtaaa cgttaatatt ttgttaaaat
     3181 tcgcgttaaa tttttgttaa atcagctcat tttttaacca ataggccgaa atcggcaaaa
     3241 tcccttataa atcaaaagaa tagaccgaga tagggtnnnn nnnnnnnnnn nnnnnnnnnn
     3301 nnnnnnnnnn nnnaaagaac gtggactcca acgtcaaagg gcgaaaaacc gtctatcagg
     3361 gctatggccc actacgtgaa ccatcaccct nnnnnnnnnn nnnnnnnnnn nnnnnnnnnn
     3421 nnnnnnnnnn nnnnnnnnnn nnnnnnnnnn nnnnnnnnnn nnnnnnnnnn nnnnnnnnnn
     3481 ngnnnnnnnn nnnnnnnnnn nnnnnnnnnn nnnnnnnnnn nnnnnnnnnn nnnnnnnnnn
     3541 nnnnnnnnnn nnnnnnnnnn nnnnnnnnnn nnnnnnnnnn nnnnnnnnnn nnnnnnnnnn
     3601 nnnnnnccgg atcctgcctc gcgcgtttcg gtgatgacgg tgaaaacctc tgacacatgc
     3661 agctcccgga gacggtcaca gcttgtctgt aagcggatgc cgggagcaga caagcccgtc
     3721 agggcgcgtc agcgggtgtt ggcgggtgtc ggggcgcagc catgacccag tcacgtagcg
     3781 atagcggagt gtatactggc ttaactatgc ggcatcagag cagattgtac tgagagtgca
     3841 ccatatgcgg tgtgaaatac cgcacagatg cgtaaggaga aaataccgca tcaggcgctc
     3901 ttccgcttcc tcgctcactg actcgctgcg ctcggtcgtt cggctgcggc gagcggtatc
     3961 agctcactca aaggcggtaa tacggttatc cacagaatca ggggataacg caggaaagaa
     4021 catgtgagca aaaggccagc aaaaggccag gaaccgtaaa aaggccgcgt tgctggcgtt
     4081 tttccatagg ctccgccccc ctgacgagca tcacaaaaat cgacgctcaa gtcagaggtg
     4141 gcgaaacccg acaggactat aaagatacca ggcgtttccc cctggaagct ccctcgtgcg
     4201 ctctcctgtt ccgaccctgc cgcttaccgg atacctgtcc gcctttctcc cttcgggaag
     4261 cgtggcgctt tctcatagct cacgctgtag gtatctcagt tcggtgtagg tcgttcgctc
     4321 caagctgggc tgtgtgcacg aaccccccgt tcagcccgac cgctgcgcct tatccggtaa
     4381 ctatcgtctt gagtccaacc cggtaagaca cgacttatcg ccactggcag cagccactgg
     4441 taacaggatt agcagagcga ggtatgtagg cggtgctaca gagttcttga agtggtggcc
     4501 taactacggc tacactagaa ggacagtatt tggtatctgc gctctgctga agccagttac
     4561 cttcggaaaa agagttggta gctcttgatc cggcaaacaa accaccgctg gtagcggtgg
     4621 tttttttgtt tgcaagcagc agattacgcg cagaaaaaaa ggatctcaag aagatccttt
     4681 gatcttttct acggggtctg acgctcagtg gaacgaaaac tcacgttaag ggattttggt
     4741 catgagatta tcaaaaagga tcttcaccta gatcctttta aattaaaaat gaagttttaa
     4801 atcaatctaa agtatatatg agtaaacttg gtctgacagt taccaatgct taatcagtga
     4861 ggcacctatc tcagcgatct gtctatttcg ttcatccata gttgcctgac tccccgtcgt
     4921 gtagataact acgatacggg agggcttacc atctggcccc agtgctgcaa tgataccgcg
     4981 agacccacgc tcaccggctc cagatttatc agcaataaac cagccagccg gaagggccga
     5041 gcgcagaagt ggtcctgcaa ctttatccgc ctccatccag tctattaatt gttgccggga
     5101 agctagagta agtagttcgc cagttaatag tttgcgcaac gttgttgcca ttgctgcagg
     5161 catcgtggtg tcacgctcgt cgtttggtat ggcttcattc agctccggtt cccaacgatc
     5221 aaggcgagtt acatgatccc ccatgttgtg caaaaaagcg gttagctcct tcggtcctcc
     5281 gatcgttgtc agaagtaagt tggccgcagt gttatcactc atggttatgg cagcactgca
     5341 taattctctt actgtcatgc catccgtaag atgcttttct gtgactggtg agtactcaac
     5401 caagtcattc tgagaatagt gtatgcggcg accgagttgc tcttgcccgg cgtcaacacg
     5461 ggataatacc gcgccacata gcagaacttt aaaagtgctc atcattggaa aacgttcttc
     5521 ggggcgaaaa ctctcaagga tcttaccgct gttgagatcc agttcgatgt aacccactcg
     5581 tgcacccaac tgatcttcag catcttttac tttcaccagc gtttctgggt gagcaaaaac
     5641 aggaaggcaa aatgccgcaa aaaagggaat aagggcgaca cggaaatgtt gaatactcat
     5701 actcttcctt tttcaatatt attgaagcat ttatcagggt tattgtctca tgagcggata
     5761 catatttgaa tgtatttaga aaaataaaca aataggggtt ccgcgcacat ttccccgaaa
     5821 agtgccacct gacgtctaag aaaccattat tatcatgaca ttaacctata aaaataggcg
     5881 tatcacgagg ccctttcgtc ttcaa
//
