# Supplementary material for: Disulfide-constrained peptide scaffolds enable a robust peptide-therapeutic discovery platform
Source: PLoS One. 2024 Mar 28;19(3):e0300135. doi: 10.1371/journal.pone.0300135 (PMC10977697; doi:10.1371/journal.pone.0300135)
Supplement: S3 File — (TXT) [file pone.0300135.s006.txt]

LOCUS       ss.pS2202b_g8_DCP_STOP        6326 bp    DNA     circular     12-JAN-2024
DEFINITION  .
ACCESSION   urn.local...1ct-h8e59z8
KEYWORDS    .
SOURCE      
  ORGANISM  .
COMMENT     pS2202b                                                            
            Sidhu:  book 22: p2 (36827)                                        
            Vector for IPTG controlled secretion of ErbinPDZ fused to wt P8.
FEATURES             Location/Qualifiers
     misc_feature    7
                     /standard_name="The following is from pMAL-p2 and i"
     misc_feature    7
                     /standard_name="includes the lacIq gene"
     misc_feature    7
                     /standard_name="and the Ptac promoter with a signal
                     peptide"
     CDS             1534..1926
                     /standard_name="Comment"
     misc_feature    1534
                     /standard_name="Start secretion signal"
     misc_feature    1612
                     /standard_name="gD tag begins"
     misc_feature    1774
                     /standard_name="mature g8p begins ..."
     misc_feature    1927
                     /standard_name="end g8p"
     CDS             2228..2680
                     /standard_name="g3C"
     misc_feature    2681
                     /standard_name="end of gene III C-terminal moiety"
     misc_feature    2701
                     /standard_name="the following is base 1206 to 2066 of
                     pbr322 from NheI site"
     misc_feature    3564
                     /standard_name="add in F origin with BamHI sites:"
     misc_feature    4036
                     /standard_name="the following is base 2067 to 4363 of
                     pbr322"
ORIGIN      
        1 gaattcccga caccatcgaa tggtgcaaaa cctttcgcgg tatggcatga tagcgcccgg
       61 aagagagtca attcagggtg gtgaatgtga aaccagtaac gttatacgat gtcgcagagt
      121 atgccggtgt ctcttatcag accgtttccc gcgtggtgaa ccaggccagc cacgtttctg
      181 cgaaaacgcg ggaaaaagtg gaagcggcga tggcggagct gaattacatt cccaaccgcg
      241 tggcacaaca actggcgggc aaacagtcgt tgctgattgg cgttgccacc tccagtctgg
      301 ccctgcacgc gccgtcgcaa attgtcgcgg cgattaaatc tcgcgccgat caactgggtg
      361 ccagcgtggt ggtgtcgatg gtagaacgaa gcggcgtcga agcctgtaaa gcggcggtgc
      421 acaatcttct cgcgcaacgc gtcagtgggc tgatcattaa ctatccgctg gatgaccagg
      481 atgccattgc tgtggaagct gcctgcacta atgttccggc gttatttctt gatgtctctg
      541 accagacacc catcaacagt attattttct cccatgaaga cggtacgcga ctgggcgtgg
      601 agcatctggt cgcattgggt caccagcaaa tcgcgctgtt agcgggccca ttaagttctg
      661 tctcggcgcg tctgcgtctg gctggctggc ataaatatct cactcgcaat caaattcagc
      721 cgatagcgga acgggaaggc gactggagtg ccatgtccgg ttttcaacaa accatgcaaa
      781 tgctgaatga gggcatcgtt cccactgcga tgctggttgc caacgatcag atggcgctgg
      841 gcgcaatgcg cgccattacc gagtccgggc tgcgcgttgg tgcggatatc tcggtagtgg
      901 gatacgacga taccgaagac agctcatgtt atatcccgcc gttaaccacc atcaaacagg
      961 attttcgcct gctggggcaa accagcgtgg accgcttgct gcaactctct cagggccagg
     1021 cggtgaaggg caatcagctg ttgcccgtct cactggtgaa aagaaaaacc accctggcgc
     1081 ccaatacgca aaccgcctct ccccgcgcgt tggccgattc attaatgcag ctggcacgac
     1141 aggtttcccg actggaaagc gggcagtgag cgcaacgcaa ttaatgtgag ttagctcact
     1201 cattaggcac aattctcatg tttgacagct tatcatcgac tgcacggtgc accaatgctt
     1261 ctggcgtcag gcagccatcg gaagctgtgg tatggctgtg caggtcgtaa atcactgcat
     1321 aattcgtgtc gctcaaggcg cactcccgtt ctggataatg ttttttgcgc cgacatcata
     1381 acggttctgg caaatattct gaaatgagct gttgacaatt aatcatcggc tcgtataatg
     1441 tgtggaattg tgagcggata acaatttcac acaggaaaca gccagtccgt ttaggtgttt
     1501 tcacgagcac ttcaccaaca aggaccatag attatgaaaa taaaaacagg tgcacgcatc
     1561 ctcgcattat ccgcattaac gacgatgatg ttttccgcct cggcttatgc atccatggct
     1621 gatccgaacc gtttccgcgg taaggacctg ggcctcgagg gctgctagta gtagtgcaaa
     1681 caggattctg attgcctggc gggctgcgtg tgctagtagt agtgcggcac actagtcacc
     1741 gtctccagcg gtggaggatc cgggagctcc agcgccgagg gtgacgatcc cgcaaaagcg
     1801 gcctttannn nnnnnnnnnn nnnnnnnnnn nnnnnnnnnn nnnnnnnnnn nnnnnnnnnn
     1861 nnnnnnnnnn nnnnnnnnnn nnnnnnnnnn nnnnnnnnnn nnnnnnnnnn nnnnnnnnnn
     1921 nnnnnnnnnn nnnnnnnnnn nnnnnnnnnn nnnnnnnnnn nnnnnnnnnn nnnnnnnnnn
     1981 nnnnnnnnnn nnnnnnnnnn nnnnnnnnnn nnnnnnnnnn nnnnnnnnnn nnnnnnnnnn
     2041 nnnnnnnnnn nnnnnnnnnn nnnnnnnncn nnnnnnnnnn nnnnnnnnnn nnnnnnnnnn
     2101 nnnnnnnnnn nnnnnnnnnn nnnnnnnnnn nnnnnnnnnn ttgtctgtgg aatgctacag
     2161 gcgttgtagt ttgtactggt gacgaaactc agtgtctagc tagagtggcn nnnnnnnnnn
     2221 nnnnnnnnnn nnnnnnnnnn nnnnnnnnnn nnnnnnnnnn nnnnnnnnnn nnnnnnnnnn
     2281 nnnnnnnnnn nnnnnnnnnn nnnnnnnnnn nnnnnnnnnn nnnnnnnnnn nnnnnnnnnn
     2341 nnnnnnnnnn nnnnnnnntn nnnnnnnnnn nnnnnnnnnn nnnnnnnnnn nnnnnnnnnn
     2401 tnnnnnnnnn nnnnnnnnnn nnnnnnnnnn nnnnnnnnnn nnnnnnnnnn nnnnnnnnnn
     2461 nnnannnnnn nnnnnnnnnn nnnnnnnnnn nnnnnnnnnc ctccctcaat cggttgaatg
     2521 tcgccctttt gtctttagcg ctggtaaacc atatgaannn nnnnnnnnnn nnnnnnnnnn
     2581 nnnnnnnnnn nnnnnnnnnn nnnnnnnnnn nnnnnnnnnn nnnnnnnnnn nnnnnnnnnn
     2641 nnntnnnnnn nnnnnnnnnn nnnnnnnnnn nnnnnnnnnn nnnnnnnnnn nnnnnnnnct
     2701 agcgccgccc tataccttgt ctgcctcccc gcgttgcgtc gcggtgcatg gagccgggcc
     2761 acctcgacct gaatggaagc cggcggcacc tcgctaacgg attcaccact ccaagaattg
     2821 gagccaatca attcttgcgg agaactgtga atgcgcaaac caacccttgg cagaacatat
     2881 ccatcgcgtc cgccatctcc agcagccgca cgcggcgcat ctcgggcagc gttgggtcct
     2941 ggccacgggt gcgcatgatc gtgctcctgt cgttgaggac ccggctaggc tggcggggtt
     3001 gccttactgg ttagcagaat gaatcaccga tacgcgagcg aacgtgaagc gactgctgct
     3061 gcaaaacgtc tgcgacctga gcaacaacat gaatggtctt cggtttccgt gtttcgtaaa
     3121 gtctggaaac gcggaagtca gcgccctgca ccattatgtt ccggatctgc atcgcaggat
     3181 gctgctggct accctgtgga acacctacat ctgtattaac gaagcgctgg cattgaccct
     3241 gagtgatttt tctctggtcc cgccgcatcc ataccgccag ttgtttaccc tcacaacgtt
     3301 ccagtaaccg ggcatgttca tcatcagtaa cccgtatcgt gagcatcctc tctcgtttca
     3361 tcggtatcat tacccccatg aacagaaatt cccccttaca cggaggcatc aagtgaccaa
     3421 acaggaaaaa accgccctta acatggcccg ctttatcaga agccagacat taacgcttct
     3481 ggagaaactc aacgagctgg acgcggatga acaggcagac atctgtgaat cgcttcacga
     3541 ccacgctgat gagctttacc gcaggatccg gaaattgtaa acgttaatat tttgttaaaa
     3601 ttcgcgttaa atttttgtta aatcagctca ttttttaacc aataggccga aatcggcaaa
     3661 atcccttata aatcaaaaga atagaccgag atagggtnnn nnnnnnnnnn nnnnnnnnnn
     3721 nnnnnnnnnn nnnnaaagaa cgtggactcc aacgtcaaag ggcgaaaaac cgtctatcag
     3781 ggctatggcc cactacgtga accatcaccc tnnnnnnnnn nnnnnnnnnn nnnnnnnnnn
     3841 nnnnnnnnnn nnnnnnnnnn nnnnnnnnnn nnnnnnnnnn nnnnnnnnnn nnnnnnnnnn
     3901 nngnnnnnnn nnnnnnnnnn nnnnnnnnnn nnnnnnnnnn nnnnnnnnnn nnnnnnnnnn
     3961 nnnnnnnnnn nnnnnnnnnn nnnnnnnnnn nnnnnnnnnn nnnnnnnnnn nnnnnnnnnn
     4021 nnnnnnnccg gatcctgcct cgcgcgtttc ggtgatgacg gtgaaaacct ctgacacatg
     4081 cagctcccgg agacggtcac agcttgtctg taagcggatg ccgggagcag acaagcccgt
     4141 cagggcgcgt cagcgggtgt tggcgggtgt cggggcgcag ccatgaccca gtcacgtagc
     4201 gatagcggag tgtatactgg cttaactatg cggcatcaga gcagattgta ctgagagtgc
     4261 accatatgcg gtgtgaaata ccgcacagat gcgtaaggag aaaataccgc atcaggcgct
     4321 cttccgcttc ctcgctcact gactcgctgc gctcggtcgt tcggctgcgg cgagcggtat
     4381 cagctcactc aaaggcggta atacggttat ccacagaatc aggggataac gcaggaaaga
     4441 acatgtgagc aaaaggccag caaaaggcca ggaaccgtaa aaaggccgcg ttgctggcgt
     4501 ttttccatag gctccgcccc cctgacgagc atcacaaaaa tcgacgctca agtcagaggt
     4561 ggcgaaaccc gacaggacta taaagatacc aggcgtttcc ccctggaagc tccctcgtgc
     4621 gctctcctgt tccgaccctg ccgcttaccg gatacctgtc cgcctttctc ccttcgggaa
     4681 gcgtggcgct ttctcatagc tcacgctgta ggtatctcag ttcggtgtag gtcgttcgct
     4741 ccaagctggg ctgtgtgcac gaaccccccg ttcagcccga ccgctgcgcc ttatccggta
     4801 actatcgtct tgagtccaac ccggtaagac acgacttatc gccactggca gcagccactg
     4861 gtaacaggat tagcagagcg aggtatgtag gcggtgctac agagttcttg aagtggtggc
     4921 ctaactacgg ctacactaga aggacagtat ttggtatctg cgctctgctg aagccagtta
     4981 ccttcggaaa aagagttggt agctcttgat ccggcaaaca aaccaccgct ggtagcggtg
     5041 gtttttttgt ttgcaagcag cagattacgc gcagaaaaaa aggatctcaa gaagatcctt
     5101 tgatcttttc tacggggtct gacgctcagt ggaacgaaaa ctcacgttaa gggattttgg
     5161 tcatgagatt atcaaaaagg atcttcacct agatcctttt aaattaaaaa tgaagtttta
     5221 aatcaatcta aagtatatat gagtaaactt ggtctgacag ttaccaatgc ttaatcagtg
     5281 aggcacctat ctcagcgatc tgtctatttc gttcatccat agttgcctga ctccccgtcg
     5341 tgtagataac tacgatacgg gagggcttac catctggccc cagtgctgca atgataccgc
     5401 gagacccacg ctcaccggct ccagatttat cagcaataaa ccagccagcc ggaagggccg
     5461 agcgcagaag tggtcctgca actttatccg cctccatcca gtctattaat tgttgccggg
     5521 aagctagagt aagtagttcg ccagttaata gtttgcgcaa cgttgttgcc attgctgcag
     5581 gcatcgtggt gtcacgctcg tcgtttggta tggcttcatt cagctccggt tcccaacgat
     5641 caaggcgagt tacatgatcc cccatgttgt gcaaaaaagc ggttagctcc ttcggtcctc
     5701 cgatcgttgt cagaagtaag ttggccgcag tgttatcact catggttatg gcagcactgc
     5761 ataattctct tactgtcatg ccatccgtaa gatgcttttc tgtgactggt gagtactcaa
     5821 ccaagtcatt ctgagaatag tgtatgcggc gaccgagttg ctcttgcccg gcgtcaacac
     5881 gggataatac cgcgccacat agcagaactt taaaagtgct catcattgga aaacgttctt
     5941 cggggcgaaa actctcaagg atcttaccgc tgttgagatc cagttcgatg taacccactc
     6001 gtgcacccaa ctgatcttca gcatctttta ctttcaccag cgtttctggg tgagcaaaaa
     6061 caggaaggca aaatgccgca aaaaagggaa taagggcgac acggaaatgt tgaatactca
     6121 tactcttcct ttttcaatat tattgaagca tttatcaggg ttattgtctc atgagcggat
     6181 acatatttga atgtatttag aaaaataaac aaataggggt tccgcgcaca tttccccgaa
     6241 aagtgccacc tgacgtctaa gaaaccatta ttatcatgac attaacctat aaaaataggc
     6301 gtatcacgag gccctttcgt cttcaa
//
